>Addgene plasmid #75857 | MEX3B gRNA (BRDN0001147925) | addgene full sequence | sequence record 184704 | Addgene Assembled Sequence
CCCGGGTGCAAAGATGGATAAAGTTTTAAACAGAGAGGAATCTTTGCAGCTAATGGACCTTCTAGGTCTT
GAAAGGAGTGGGAATTGGCTCCGGTGCCCGTCAGTGGGCAGAGCGCACATCGCCCACAGTCCCCGAGAAG
TTGGGGGGAGGGGTCGGCAATTGATCCGGTGCCTAGAGAAGGTGGCGCGGGGTAAACTGGGAAAGTGATG
TCGTGTACTGGCTCCGCCTTTTTCCCGAGGGTGGGGGAGAACCGTATATAAGTGCAGTAGTCGCCGTGAA
CGTTCTTTTTCGCAACGGGTTTGCCGCCAGAACACAGGTAAGTGCCGTGTGTGGTTCCCGCGGGCCTGGC
CTCTTTACGGGTTATGGCCCTTGCGTGCCTTGAATTACTTCCACCTGGCTGCAGTACGTGATTCTTGATC
CCGAGCTTCGGGTTGGAAGTGGGTGGGAGAGTTCGAGGCCTTGCGCTTAAGGAGCCCCTTCGCCTCGTGC
TTGAGTTGAGGCCTGGCCTGGGCGCTGGGGCCGCCGCGTGCGAATCTGGTGGCACCTTCGCGCCTGTCTC
GCTGCTTTCGATAAGTCTCTAGCCATTTAAAATTTTTGATGACCTGCTGCGACGCTTTTTTTCTGGCAAG
ATAGTCTTGTAAATGCGGGCCAAGATCTGCACACTGGTATTTCGGTTTTTGGGGCCGCGGGCGGCGACGG
GGCCCGTGCGTCCCAGCGCACATGTTCGGCGAGGCGGGGCCTGCGAGCGCGGCCACCGAGAATCGGACGG
GGGTAGTCTCAAGCTGGCCGGCCTGCTCTGGTGCCTGGCCTCGCGCCGCCGTGTATCGCCCCGCCCTGGG
CGGCAAGGCTGGCCCGGTCGGCACCAGTTGCGTGAGCGGAAAGATGGCCGCTTCCCGGCCCTGCTGCAGG
GAGCTCAAAATGGAGGACGCGGCGCTCGGGAGAGCGGGCGGGTGAGTCACCCACACAAAGGAAAAGGGCC
TTTCCGTCCTCAGCCGTCGCTTCATGTGACTCCACGGAGTACCGGGCGCCGTCCAGGCACCTCGATTAGT
TCTCGAGCTTTTGGAGTACGTCGTCTTTAGGTTGGGGGGAGGGGTTTTATGCGATGGAGTTTCCCCACAC
TGAGTGGGTGGAGACTGAAGTTAGGCCAGCTTGGCACTTGATGTAATTCTCCTTGGAATTTGCCCTTTTT
GAGTTTGGATCTTGGTTCATTCTCAAGCCTCAGACAGTGGTTCAAAGTTTTTTTCTTCCATTTCAGGTGT
CGTGACGTACGGCCACCATGACCGAGTACAAGCCCACGGTGCGCCTCGCCACCCGCGACGACGTCCCCAG
GGCCGTACGCACCCTCGCCGCCGCGTTCGCCGACTACCCCGCCACGCGCCACACCGTCGATCCGGACCGC
CACATCGAGCGGGTCACCGAGCTGCAAGAACTCTTCCTCACGCGCGTCGGGCTCGACATCGGCAAGGTGT
GGGTCGCGGACGACGGCGCCGCCGTGGCGGTCTGGACCACGCCGGAGAGCGTCGAAGCGGGGGCGGTGTT
CGCCGAGATCGGCCCGCGCATGGCCGAGTTGAGCGGTTCCCGGCTGGCCGCGCAGCAACAGATGGAAGGC
CTCCTGGCGCCGCACCGGCCCAAGGAGCCCGCGTGGTTCCTGGCCACCGTCGGAGTCTCGCCCGACCACC
AGGGCAAGGGTCTGGGCAGCGCCGTCGTGCTCCCCGGAGTGGAGGCGGCCGAGCGCGCCGGGGTGCCCGC
CTTCCTGGAGACCTCCGCGCCCCGCAACCTCCCCTTCTACGAGCGGCTCGGCTTCACCGTCACCGCCGAC
GTCGAGGTGCCCGAAGGACCGCGCACCTGGTGCATGACCCGCAAGCCCGGTGCCTGAACGCGTTAAGTCG
ACAATCAACCTCTGGATTACAAAATTTGTGAAAGATTGACTGGTATTCTTAACTATGTTGCTCCTTTTAC
GCTATGTGGATACGCTGCTTTAATGCCTTTGTATCATGCTATTGCTTCCCGTATGGCTTTCATTTTCTCC
TCCTTGTATAAATCCTGGTTGCTGTCTCTTTATGAGGAGTTGTGGCCCGTTGTCAGGCAACGTGGCGTGG
TGTGCACTGTGTTTGCTGACGCAACCCCCACTGGTTGGGGCATTGCCACCACCTGTCAGCTCCTTTCCGG
GACTTTCGCTTTCCCCCTCCCTATTGCCACGGCGGAACTCATCGCCGCCTGCCTTGCCCGCTGCTGGACA
GGGGCTCGGCTGTTGGGCACTGACAATTCCGTGGTGTTGTCGGGGAAATCATCGTCCTTTCCTTGGCTGC
TCGCCTGTGTTGCCACCTGGATTCTGCGCGGGACGTCCTTCTGCTACGTCCCTTCGGCCCTCAATCCAGC
GGACCTTCCTTCCCGCGGCCTGCTGCCGGCTCTGCGGCCTCTTCCGCGTCTTCGCCTTCGCCCTCAGACG
AGTCGGATCTCCCTTTGGGCCGCCTCCCCGCGTCGACTTTAAGACCAATGACTTACAAGGCAGCTGTAGA
TCTTAGCCACTTTTTAAAAGAAAAGGGGGGACTGGAAGGGCTAATTCACTCCCAACGAAGACAAGATCTG
CTTTTTGCTTGTACTGGGTCTCTCTGGTTAGACCAGATCTGAGCCTGGGAGCTCTCTGGCTAACTAGGGA
ACCCACTGCTTAAGCCTCAATAAAGCTTGCCTTGAGTGCTTCAAGTAGTGTGTGCCCGTCTGTTGTGTGA
CTCTGGTAACTAGAGATCCCTCAGACCCTTTTAGTCAGTGTGGAAAATCTCTAGCAGTACGTATAGTAGT
TCATGTCATCTTATTATTCAGTATTTATAACTTGCAAAGAAATGAATATCAGAGAGTGAGAGGAACTTGT
TTATTGCAGCTTATAATGGTTACAAATAAAGCAATAGCATCACAAATTTCACAAATAAAGCATTTTTTTC
ACTGCATTCTAGTTGTGGTTTGTCCAAACTCATCAATGTATCTTATCATGTCTGGCTCTAGCTATCCCGC
CCCTAACTCCGCCCATCCCGCCCCTAACTCCGCCCAGTTCCGCCCATTCTCCGCCCCATGGCTGACTAAT
TTTTTTTATTTATGCAGAGGCCGAGGCCGCCTCGGCCTCTGAGCTATTCCAGAAGTAGTGAGGAGGCTTT
TTTGGAGGCCTAGGGACGTACCCAATTCGCCCTATAGTGAGTCGTATTACGCGCGCTCACTGGCCGTCGT
TTTACAACGTCGTGACTGGGAAAACCCTGGCGTTACCCAACTTAATCGCCTTGCAGCACATCCCCCTTTC
GCCAGCTGGCGTAATAGCGAAGAGGCCCGCACCGATCGCCCTTCCCAACAGTTGCGCAGCCTGAATGGCG
AATGGG
[124 nt withheld, positions 3367-3490]
C
[91 nt withheld, positions 3492-3582]
A
[49 nt withheld, positions 3584-3632]
CCTTTGACGTTGGAGTCCACGTTCTTT
[37 nt withheld, positions 3660-3696]
ACCCTATCTCGGTCTATTCTTTTGATTTATAAGGGATTTTGCCGATTTCGGCCTATTGGTTAAAAAATGA
GCTGATTTAACAAAAATTTAACGCGAATTTTAACAAAATATTAACGCTTACAATTTAGGTGGCACTTTTC
GGGGAAATGTGCGCGGAACCCCTATTTGTTTATTTTTCTAAATACATTCAAATATGTATCCGCTCATGAG
ACAATAACCCTGATAAATGCTTCAATAATATTGAAAAAGGAAGAGTATGAGTATTCAACATTTCCGTGTC
GCCCTTATTCCCTTTTTTGCGGCATTTTGCCTTCCTGTTTTTGCTCACCCAGAAACGCTGGTGAAAGTAA
AAGATGCTGAAGATCAGTTGGGTGCACGAGTGGGTTACATCGAACTGGATCTCAACAGCGGTAAGATCCT
TGAGAGTTTTCGCCCCGAAGAACGTTTTCCAATGATGAGCACTTTTAAAGTTCTGCTATGTGGCGCGGTA
TTATCCCGTATTGACGCCGGGCAAGAGCAACTCGGTCGCCGCATACACTATTCTCAGAATGACTTGGTTG
AGTACTCACCAGTCACAGAAAAGCATCTTACGGATGGCATGACAGTAAGAGAATTATGCAGTGCTGCCAT
AACCATGAGTGATAACACTGCGGCCAACTTACTTCTGACAACGATCGGAGGACCGAAGGAGCTAACCGCT
TTTTTGCACAACATGGGGGATCATGTAACTCGCCTTGATCGTTGGGAACCGGAGCTGAATGAAGCCATAC
CAAACGACGAGCGTGACACCACGATGCCTGTAGCAATGGCAACAACGTTGCGCAAACTATTAACTGGCGA
ACTACTTACTCTAGCTTCCCGGCAACAATTAATAGACTGGATGGAGGCGGATAAAGTTGCAGGACCACTT
CTGCGCTCGGCCCTTCCGGCTGGCTGGTTTATTGCTGATAAATCTGGAGCCGGTGAGCGTGGGTCTCGCG
GTATCATTGCAGCACTGGGGCCAGATGGTAAGCCCTCCCGTATCGTAGTTATCTACACGACGGGGAGTCA
GGCAACTATGGATGAACGAAATAGACAGATCGCTGAGATAGGTGCCTCACTGATTAAGCATTGGTAACTG
TCAGACCAAGTTTACTCATATATACTTTAGATTGATTTAAAACTTCATTTTTAATTTAAAAGGATCTAGG
TGAAGATCCTTTTTGATAATCTCATGACCAAAATCCCTTAACGTGAGTTTTCGTTCCACTGAGCGTCAGA
CCCCGTAGAAAAGATCAAAGGATCTTCTTGAGATCCTTTTTTTCTGCGCGTAATCTGCTGCTTGCAAACA
AAAAAACCACCGCTACCAGCGGTGGTTTGTTTGCCGGATCAAGAGCTACCAACTCTTTTTCCGAAGGTAA
CTGGCTTCAGCAGAGCGCAGATACCAAATACTGTTCTTCTAGTGTAGCCGTAGTTAGGCCACCACTTCAA
GAACTCTGTAGCACCGCCTACATACCTCGCTCTGCTAATCCTGTTACCAGTGGCTGCTGCCAGTGGCGAT
AAGTCGTGTCTTACCGGGTTGGACTCAAGACGATAGTTACCGGATAAGGCGCAGCGGTCGGGCTGAACGG
GGGGTTCGTGCACACAGCCCAGCTTGGAGCGAACGACCTACACCGAACTGAGATACCTACAGCGTGAGCT
ATGAGAAAGCGCCACGCTTCCCGAAGGGAGAAAGGCGGACAGGTATCCGGTAAGCGGCAGGGTCGGAACA
GGAGAGCGCACGAGGGAGCTTCCAGGGGGAAACGCCTGGTATCTTTATAGTCCTGTCGGGTTTCGCCACC
TCTGACTTGAGCGTCGATTTTTGTGATGCTCGTCAGGGGGGCGGAGCCTATGGAAAAACGCCAGCAACGC
GGCCTTTTTACGGTTCCTGGCCTTTTGCTGGCCTTTTGCTCACATGTTCTTTCCTGCGTTATCCCCTGAT
TCTGTGGATAACCGTATTACCGCCTTTGAGTGAGCTGATACCGCTCGCCGCAGCCGAACGACCGAGCGCA
GCGAGTCAGTGAGCGAGGAAGCGGAAGAGCGCCCAATACGCAAACCGCCTCTCCCCGCGCGTTGGCCGAT
TCATTAATGCAGCTGGCACGACAGGTTTCCCGACTGGAAAGCGGGCAGTGAGCGCAACGCAATTAATGTG
AGTTAGCTCACTCATTAGGCACCCCAGGCTTTACACTTTATGCTTCCGGCTCGTATGTTGTGTGGAATTG
TGAGCGGATAACAATTTCACACAGGAAACAGCTATGACCATGATTACGCCAAGCGCGCAATTAACCCTCA
CTAAAGGGAACAAAAGCTGGAGCTGCAAGCTTAATGTAGTCTTATGCAATACTCTTGTAGTCTTGCAACA
TGGTAACGATGAGTTAGCAACATGCCTTACAAGGAGAGAAAAAGCACCGTGCATGCCGATTGGTGGAAGT
AAGGTGGTACGATCGTGCCTTATTAGGAAGGCAACAGACGGGTCTGACATGGATTGGACGAACCACTGAA
TTGCCGCATTGCAGAGATATTGTATTTAAGTGCCTAGCTCGATACATAAACGGGTCTCTCTGGTTAGACC
AGATCTGAGCCTGGGAGCTCTCTGGCTAACTAGGGAACCCACTGCTTAAGCCTCAATAAAGCTTGCCTTG
AGTGCTTCAAGTAGTGTGTGCCCGTCTGTTGTGTGACTCTGGTAACTAGAGATCCCTCAGACCCTTTTAG
TCAGTGTGGAAAATCTCTAGCAGTGGCGCCCGAACAGGGACTTGAAAGCGAAAGGGAAACCAGAGGAGCT
CTCTCGACGCAGGACTCGGCTTGCTGAAGCGCGCACGGCAAGAGGCGAGGGGCGGCGACTGGTGAGTACG
CCAAAAATTTTGACTAGCGGAGGCTAGAAGGAGAGAGATGGGTGCGAGAGCGTCAGTATTAAGCGGGGGA
GAATTAGATCGCGATGGGAAAAAATTCGGTTAAGGCCAGGGGGAAAGAAAAAATATAAATTAAAACATAT
AGTATGGGCAAGCAGGGAGCTAGAACGATTCGCAGTTAATCCTGGCCTGTTAGAAACATCAGAAGGCTGT
AGACAAATACTGGGACAGCTACAACCATCCCTTCAGACAGGATCAGAAGAACTTAGATCATTATATAATA
CAGTAGCAACCCTCTATTGTGTGCATCAAAGGATAGAGATAAAAGACACCAAGGAAGCTTTAGACAAGAT
AGAGGAAGAGCAAAACAAAAGTAAGACCACCGCACAGCAAGCGGCCGCTGATCTTCAGACCTGGAGGAGG
AGATATGAGGGACAATTGGAGAAGTGAATTATATAAATATAAAGTAGTAAAAATTGAACCATTAGGAGTA
GCACCCACCAAGGCAAAGAGAAGAGTGGTGCAGAGAGAAAAAAGAGCAGTGGGAATAGGAGCTTTGTTCC
TTGGGTTCTTGGGAGCAGCAGGAAGCACTATGGGCGCAGCGTCAATGACGCTGACGGTACAGGCCAGACA
ATTATTGTCTGGTATAGTGCAGCAGCAGAACAATTTGCTGAGGGCTATTGAGGCGCAACAGCATCTGTTG
CAACTCACAGTCTGGGGCATCAAGCAGCTCCAGGCAAGAATCCTGGCTGTGGAAAGATACCTAAAGGATC
AACAGCTCCTGGGGATTTGGGGTTGCTCTGGAAAACTCATTTGCACCACTGCTGTGCCTTGGAATGCTAG
TTGGAGTAATAAATCTCTGGAACAGATTTGGAATCACACGACCTGGATGGAGTGGGACAGAGAAATTAAC
AATTACACAAGCTTAATACACTCCTTAATTGAAGAATCGCAAAACCAGCAAGAAAAGAATGAACAAGAAT
TATTGGAATTAGATAAATGGGCAAGTTTGTGGAATTGGTTTAACATAACAAATTGGCTGTGGTATATAAA
ATTATTCATAATGATAGTAGGAGGCTTGGTAGGTTTAAGAATAGTTTTTGCTGTACTTTCTATAGTGAAT
AGAGTTAGGCAGGGATATTCACCATTATCGTTTCAGACCCACCTCCCAACCCCGAGGGGACCCAGAGAGG
GCCTATTTCCCATGATTCCTTCATATTTGCATATACGATACAAGGCTGTTAGAGAGATAATTAGAATTAA
TTTGACTGTAAACACAAAGATATTAGTACAAAATACGTGACGTAGAAAGTAATAATTTCTTGGGTAGTTT
GCAGTTTTAAAATTATGTTTTAAAATGGACTATCATATGCTTACCGTAACTTGAAAGTATTTCGATTTCT
TGGCTTTATATATCTTGTGGAAAGGACGAAACACCGGTTGTAAAATCAAAGCGCTGGTTTTAGAGCTAGA
AATAGCAAGTTAAAATAAGGCTAGTCCGTTATCAACTTGAAAAAGTGGCACCGAGTCGGTGCTTTTTTAA
GCTTGGCGTAACTAGATCTTGAGACAAATGGCAGTATTCATCCACAATTTTAAAAGAAAAGGGGGGATTG
GGGGGTACAGTGCAGGGGAAAGAATAGTAGACATAATAGCAACAGACATACAAACTAAAGAATTACAAAA
ACAAATTACAAAAATTCAAAATTTTCGGGTTTATTACAGGGACAGCAGAGATCCACTTTGGCGCCGGCTC
GAGGGGG
Features (pLannotate 1.2.2; 29 found; start..end, strand, type, name):
     14..80      +  CDS            small t antigen (fragment): SV40 (simian virus 40) small t antigen
    106..317     +  promoter       EF-1α core promoter: core promoter for human elongation factor EF-1α
    318..1256    +  intron         EF-1α intron A: intron upstream of the start codon of human EF-1α
   1278..1877    +  CDS            PuroR (fragment): puromycin N-acetyltransferase; pac from Streptomyces; confers resistance to puromycin
   1893..2481    +  misc_feature   WPRE: woodchuck hepatitis virus posttranscriptional regulatory element
   2532..2551    +  misc_feature   cPPT/CTS (fragment): central polypurine tract and central termination sequence of HIV-1
   2553..2786    +  LTR            3' LTR (ΔU3): self-inactivating 3' long terminal repeat (LTR) from HIV-1
   2864..2985    +  polyA_signal   SV40 poly(A) signal: SV40 polyadenylation signal
   3025..3160    +  rep_origin     SV40 ori: SV40 origin of replication
   3181..3199    -  promoter       T7 promoter: promoter for bacteriophage T7 RNA polymerase
   3207..3362    +  CDS            lacZα (fragment): LacZα fragment of β-galactosidase; lacZ fragment
   3367..3795    +  rep_origin     f1 ori (sequence partly withheld): f1 bacteriophage origin of replication; arrow indicates direction of (+) strand synthesis
   3848..3952    +  promoter       AmpR promoter: bla
   3953..4813    +  CDS            AmpR: β-lactamase; bla; confers resistance to ampicillin, carbenicillin, and related antibiotics
   4984..5572    +  rep_origin     ori: high-copy-number ColE1/pMB1/pBR322/pUC origin of replication
   5755..5847    +  CDS            lacI (fragment): lac repressor; lacI; The lac repressor binds to the lac operator to inhibit transcription in E. coli. This inhibition can be relieved by adding lactose or isopropyl-β-D-thiogalactopyranoside (IPTG).
   5860..5881    +  protein_bind   CAP binding site: CAP binding activates transcription in the presence of cAMP. E. coli catabolite activator protein
   5896..5926    +  promoter       lac promoter: promoter for the E. coli lac operon
   5934..5950    +  protein_bind   lac operator: The lac repressor binds to the lac operator to inhibit transcription in E. coli. This inhibition can be relieved by adding lactose or isopropyl-β-D-thiogalactopyranoside (IPTG). lac repressor encoded by lacI
   5995..6013    +  promoter       T3 promoter: promoter for bacteriophage T3 RNA polymerase
   6041..6267    +  promoter       RSV promoter: Rous sarcoma virus enhancer/promoter
   6268..6448    +  LTR            5' LTR (truncated): truncated 5' long terminal repeat (LTR) from HIV-1
   6495..6620    +  misc_feature   HIV-1 Ψ: packaging signal of human immunodeficiency virus type 1
   6604..6967    +  CDS            HIV-1 gag (fragment): gag protein from human immunodeficiency virus 1; gag
   7113..7346    +  misc_feature   RRE: The Rev response element (RRE) of HIV-1 allows for Rev-dependent mRNA export from the nucleus to the cytoplasm.
   7723..7749    +  CDS            Rev (fragment): human immunodeficiency virus 1 (HIV-1) Rev protein; rev; enhances nuclear export of unspliced and incompletely spliced viral mRNAs
   7753..7993    +  promoter       U6 promoter: RNA polymerase III promoter for human U6 snRNA
   8023..8098    +  misc_RNA       gRNA scaffold: guide RNA scaffold for the Streptococcus pyogenes CRISPR/Cas9 system
   8154..8271    +  misc_feature   cPPT/CTS: central polypurine tract and central termination sequence of HIV-1
