[The description below was written by a language model from this plasmid's Addgene catalogue record and pLannotate feature annotations shown in this document.]
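Description:
MEX3B gRNA (BRDN0001147925) is a third-generation lentiviral CRISPR guide plasmid built on the lentiGuide-Puro backbone and designed to express a single guide RNA against human MEX3B (also known as RKHD3 or RNF195; designed against the NM_032246.4 transcript). It is propagated in E. coli as a high-copy plasmid through a ColE1/pUC-type origin with ampicillin selection from the β-lactamase gene. The backbone also carries an f1 origin, an SV40 origin and poly(A) signal, and leftover lac, T7 and T3 cloning-vector elements.

The lentiviral transfer cassette begins with an RSV promoter fused to a truncated HIV-1 5' LTR, which makes genomic RNA production Tat-independent. This is followed by the Ψ packaging signal with a partial gag region, the Rev response element for nuclear export of the viral RNA, and a cPPT/CTS. It ends in a self-inactivating ΔU3 3' LTR. Within this unit, the human U6 RNA polymerase III promoter drives the MEX3B-specific spacer joined to the Streptococcus pyogenes Cas9 gRNA scaffold. A separate EF-1α promoter, comprising the core promoter plus intron A, expresses puromycin N-acetyltransferase so that transduced mammalian cells can be selected. A WPRE downstream enhances transcript expression.

The plasmid does not encode Cas9, so it is intended for use with a separate Cas9 vector such as lentiCas9-Blast or in cells that already express Cas9, typically for knockout of MEX3B. The guide belongs to a human kinome gRNA collection associated with work on optimized sgRNA design. The cloning method is not recorded.
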