Addgene plasmid #75857: MEX3B gRNA (BRDN0001147925)
Purpose: 3rd generation lentiviral gRNA plasmid targeting human MEX3B
Depositing lab: John Doench & David Root. Depositing organization: Broad Institute. Publication: Optimized sgRNA design to maximize activity and minimize off-target effects of CRISPR-Cas9. Doench JG, Fusi N, Sullender M, Hegde M, Vaimberg EW, Donovan KF, Smith I, Tothova Z, Wilen C, Orchard R, Virgin HW, Listgarten J, Root DE. Nat Biotechnol. 2016 Jan 18. doi: 10.1038/nbt.3437. PubMed 26780180.
Backbone
  Vector backbone: lentiGuide-Puro
  Backbone manufacturer: Zhang Lab (Addgene plasmid # 52963)
  Vector type: Mammalian Expression, Lentiviral, CRISPR
  Selectable markers: Puromycin
Growth in bacteria
  Bacterial resistance: Ampicillin, 100 μg/mL
  Growth temperature: 37°C
  Growth strain: DH5alpha
  Copy number: High Copy
Gene/Insert
  Gene/Insert name: MEX3B (alt names: MEX3B; NM_032246.4)
  gRNA/shRNA sequence: GTTGTAAAATCAAAGCGCTG
  Species: H. sapiens (human)
  Entrez Gene: MEX3B (a.k.a. RKHD3, MEX-3B, RNF195, MGC117199, DKFZp434J0617)
  Promoter: hU6
  Cloning method: Unknown
  Sequencing primers: 5′ U6-F; 3′ pS2-R
Terms and licenses: Academic/Nonprofit Terms; Industry Terms: Not Available to Industry
Depositor comments: The gRNA was designed to target the following Genbank reference sequence(s): NM_032246.4. Note that this plasmid does NOT contain Cas9. It should be used in conjunction with lentiCas9-Blast (Addgene #52962) or otherwise with cell lines already expressing Cas9. Browse the full kinome gRNA library at http://www.addgene.org/pooled-library/broadgpp-human-kinome/ or visit http://www.broadinstitute.org/rnai/public/ for detailed protocols and information.
How to cite: MEX3B gRNA (BRDN0001147925) was a gift from John Doench & David Root (Addgene plasmid # 75857 ; http://n2t.net/addgene:75857 ; RRID:Addgene_75857)
