>Addgene plasmid #75857 | MEX3B gRNA (BRDN0001147925) | depositor partial sequence | sequence record 143317 | Target Sequence
GTTGTAAAATCAAAGCGCTG
