>Addgene plasmid #75857 | MEX3B gRNA (BRDN0001147925) | addgene partial sequence | sequence record 184703 | hU6-F
GTAGAAAGTAATAATTTCTTGGGTAGTTTGCAGTTTTAAAATTATGTTTTAAAATGGACTATCATATGCT
TACCGTAACTTGAAAGTATTTCGATTTCTTGGCTTTATATATCTTGTGGAAAGGACGAAACACCGGTTGT
AAAATCAAAGCGCTGGTTTTAGAGCTAGAAATAGCAAGTTAAAATAAGGCTAGTCCGTTATCAACTTGAA
AAAGTGGCACCGAGTCGGTGCTTTTTTAAGCTTGGCGTAACTAGATCTTGAGACAAATGGCAGTATTCAT
CCACAATTTTAAAAGAAAAGGGGGGATTGGGGGGTACAGTGCAGGGGAAAGAATAGTAGACATAATAGCA
ACAGACATACAAACTAAAGAATTACAAAAACAAATTACAAAAATTCAAAATTTTCGGGTTTATTACAGGG
ACAGCAGAGATCCACTTTGGCGCCGGCTCGAGGGGGCCCGGGTGCAAAGATGGATAAAGTTTTAAACAGA
GAGGAATCTTTGCAGCTAATGGACCTTCTAGGTCTTGAAAGGAGTGGGAATTGGCTCCGGTGCCCGTCAG
TGGGCAGAGC
